Addgene plasmid #135432: pJS033
Purpose: Yeast integrating plasmid to express MCP-ABI
Depositing lab: Jesse Zalatan. Depositing organization: University of Washington. Publication: CRISPR-Cas-Mediated Chemical Control of Transcriptional Dynamics in Yeast. Cunningham-Bryant D, Sun J, Fernandez B, Zalatan JG. Chembiochem. 2019 Jun 14;20(12):1519-1523. doi: 10.1002/cbic.201800823. Epub 2019 Apr 26. PubMed 30710419.
Backbone
  Vector backbone: pNH603
  Total vector size (bp): 8399
  Vector type: Yeast Expression
  Selectable markers: HIS3
Growth in bacteria
  Bacterial resistance: Ampicillin, 100 μg/mL
  Growth temperature: 37°C
  Growth strain: DH5alpha
  Copy number: High Copy
Gene/Insert
  Gene/Insert name: MCP-ABI
  Species: Synthetic
  Insert size (bp): 1326
  Promoter: pTEF1
  Cloning method: Gibson Cloning
  Sequencing primers: 5′ AGACGTGGTGGTTACGTTCC; 3′ AATATCGCACTCACGTAAACACTTAATC
Terms and licenses: Academic/Nonprofit Terms; Industry Terms: Not Available to Industry
How to cite: pJS033 was a gift from Jesse Zalatan (Addgene plasmid # 135432 ; http://n2t.net/addgene:135432 ; RRID:Addgene_135432)
