[The description below was written by a language model from this plasmid's Addgene catalogue record and pLannotate feature annotations shown in this document.]
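Description:
pJS033 is a yeast integrating expression plasmid built on the pNH603 backbone, about 8.4 kb in size, that expresses a synthetic MCP-ABI fusion protein. It has no yeast replication origin among its annotated features, consistent with its described role as an integrating vector. Yeast transformants are selected through a HIS3 marker carried with its own promoter. Fragments of the genes that flank HIS3 in the yeast genome (MRM1/PET56 and DED1) are also annotated, and these probably serve as homology for targeting the HIS3 locus, although the record does not state the integration site explicitly. In E. coli the plasmid is maintained at high copy from a ColE1/pUC-type origin with ampicillin resistance. It also retains pBluescript-style remnants, including an f1 origin, lac promoter/operator elements, a lacZα fragment and T3 and T7 promoters. Short URA3, rop and bom fragments appear to be backbone leftovers with no function.

The 1,326 bp insert was assembled by Gibson cloning and is driven by the constitutive S. cerevisiae TEF1 promoter. It joins the bacteriophage MS2 coat protein (MCP), which binds a specific MS2 RNA hairpin, to a fragment of Arabidopsis ABI1, a phosphatase from the abscisic acid signalling pathway. No terminator is annotated downstream of the coding sequence. ABI fragments are commonly used as one half of an abscisic acid-induced dimerization pair. The associated study concerns CRISPR-Cas-mediated chemical control of transcriptional dynamics in yeast. In that context, MCP-ABI would presumably be recruited to MS2 hairpin-bearing guide RNAs, so that a partner effector could be brought to the target on addition of abscisic acid. The record itself does not describe the partner components.
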