Features (pLannotate 1.2.2; 26 found; start..end, strand, type, name):
    231..425     +  CDS            DED1 (fragment): DED1_CANGA - Protein inferred from homology: Swiss-Prot protein existence level 3. ATP-binding RNA helicase involved in translation initiation. Remodels RNA in response to ADP and ATP concentrations by facilitating disruption, but also formation of RNA duplexes (By similarity). From Candida glabrata (strain ATCC 2001 / CBS 138 / JCM 3761 / NBRC 0622 / NRRL Y-65) (Yeast) (Torulopsis glabrata).
    430..837     +  promoter       TEF1 promoter: S. cerevisiae TEF1; promoter for EF-1α
    892..1242    +  CDS            CAPSD_BPMS2 (fragment): Experimental evidence at protein level: Swiss-Prot protein existence level 1. Acts as a translational repressor of viral replicase synthesis late in infection. This latter function is the result of capsid protein interaction with an RNA hairpin which contains the replicase ribosome-binding site. From Escherichia phage MS2 (Bacteriophage MS2).
   1255..2148    +  CDS            ABI1 (fragment): P2C56_ARATH - Experimental evidence at protein level: Swiss-Prot protein existence level 1. Key component and repressor of the abscisic acid (ABA) signaling pathway that regulates numerous ABA responses, such as stomatal closure, osmotic water permeability of the plasma membrane (Pos), drought-induced resistance and rhizogenesis, response to glucose, high light stress, seed germination and inhibition of vegetative growth. During the stomatal closure regulation, modulates the inward calcium-channel permeability as well as the actin reorganization in guard cells in response to ABA. Involved in t
   2149..2172    -  misc_feature   MCS (fragment): pBluescript multiple cloning site
   2860..3174    +  CDS            YO201_YEAST (fragment): Protein uncertain: Swiss-Prot protein existence level 5. From Saccharomyces cerevisiae (strain ATCC 204508 / S288c) (Baker's yeast).
   3170..3367    +  CDS            DED1 (fragment): DED1_YEAST - Also known as SPP81. Experimental evidence at protein level: Swiss-Prot protein existence level 1. ATP-binding RNA helicase involved in translation initiation. Remodels RNA in response to ADP and ATP concentrations by facilitating disruption, but also formation of RNA duplexes. Has weak ATP-dependent affinity for dsRNA, but strong ATP-dependent affinity for ssRNA. Acts as a virus host factor involved in the replication of the MBV and the L-A viruses by promoting the negative-strand RNA synthesis. May be involved in recognition of the preinitiation complex and DNA binding of the RN
   3442..3460    -  promoter       T7 promoter: promoter for bacteriophage T7 RNA polymerase
   3463..3620    +  CDS            lacZα (fragment): LacZα fragment of β-galactosidase; lacZ fragment
   3624..4052    +  rep_origin     f1 ori (sequence partly withheld): f1 bacteriophage origin of replication; arrow indicates direction of (+) strand synthesis
   4080..4131    -  misc_feature   bom (fragment): basis of mobility region from pBR322
   4187..4279    -  CDS            URA3 (fragment): PYRF_YEAST - Experimental evidence at protein level: Swiss-Prot protein existence level 1. From Saccharomyces cerevisiae (strain ATCC 204508 / S288c) (Baker's yeast).
   4279..4411    -  promoter       URA3 promoter (fragment): S. cerevisiae URA3
   4419..4468    -  misc_feature   bom (fragment): basis of mobility region from pBR322
   4570..4605    -  CDS            rop (fragment): Rop protein, which maintains plasmids at low copy number; rop
   4717..4821    +  promoter       AmpR promoter: bla
   4822..5682    +  CDS            AmpR: β-lactamase; bla; confers resistance to ampicillin, carbenicillin, and related antibiotics
   5853..6441    +  rep_origin     ori: high-copy-number ColE1/pMB1/pBR322/pUC origin of replication
   6624..6716    +  CDS            lacI (fragment): lac repressor; lacI; The lac repressor binds to the lac operator to inhibit transcription in E. coli. This inhibition can be relieved by adding lactose or isopropyl-β-D-thiogalactopyranoside (IPTG).
   6729..6750    +  protein_bind   CAP binding site: CAP binding activates transcription in the presence of cAMP. E. coli catabolite activator protein
   6765..6795    +  promoter       lac promoter: promoter for the E. coli lac operon
   6803..6819    +  protein_bind   lac operator: The lac repressor binds to the lac operator to inhibit transcription in E. coli. This inhibition can be relieved by adding lactose or isopropyl-β-D-thiogalactopyranoside (IPTG). lac repressor encoded by lacI
   6864..6882    +  promoter       T3 promoter: promoter for bacteriophage T3 RNA polymerase
   6931..7158    -  CDS            MRM1 (fragment): MRM1_YEAST - Also known as PET56 From Saccharomyces cerevisiae (strain ATCC 204508 / S288c) (Baker's yeast).
   7208..7395    +  promoter       HIS3 promoter: S. cerevisiae HIS3
   7501..8136    +  CDS            HIS3: HIS7_YEAST - Experimental evidence at protein level: Swiss-Prot protein existence level 1. From Saccharomyces cerevisiae (strain ATCC 204508 / S288c) (Baker's yeast).
>Addgene plasmid #135432 | pJS033 | addgene full sequence | sequence record 306294 | Addgene NGS Result
AAATTAAGTATATAAAGCAGTTAGTTTCTTCTGCTTCTTGTGGTTCTGGGTATTCTTGTAATATTTGGAA
TAATAGAAAACCAAGACTACTGCCTTTCTTTTCATATTATAGAGGAAGAAATACGCACGAACACGATATA
GAGGTAAATTTTTTGCAAAAAGATACCAAACTATAAAAGAAATAGAAGACTAAACTACAAAAAATAAAGA
AAGTAATACATATATCCAATATGACTGAGTTAGCAGAGCAAGTTTCCATGCCTGAAGGGCAACAAAGACG
TGGTGGTTACGTTCCACCTCACATCCGTAACGGTGGTGGCAGAAGAGGCGATTCTGCTCCTCGTGGTGGT
TTCAACAACGGTGGCGGCCGTGGTGGTTTCTTCAGAAACAACGGTGACCGTGGTGGATTCGGCTTTGGGT
ACCGGGCCCCCACACACCATAGCTTCAAAATGTTTCTACTCCTTTTTTACTCTTCCAGATTTTCTCGGAC
TCCGCGCATCGCCGTACCACTTCAAAACACCCAAGCACAGCATACTAAATTTCCCCTCTTTCTTCCTCTA
GGGTGTCGTTAATTACCCGTACTAAAGGTTTGGAAAAGAAAAAAGAGACCGCCTCGTTTCTTTTTCTTCG
TCGAAAAAGGCAATAAAAATTTTTATCACGTTTCTTTTTCTTGAAAATTTTTTTTTTTGATTTTTTTCTC
TTTCGATGACCTCCCATTGATATTTAAGTTAATAAACGGTCTTCAATTTCTCAAGTTTCAGTTTCATTTT
TCTTGTTCTATTACAACTTTTTTTACTTCTTGCTCATTAGAAAGAAAGCATAGCAATCTAATCTAAGTTT
TAATTACAAATGTCTCTCGAGATGCCCAAAAAGAAAAGAAAAGTGGGTAGTATGGCTTCTAACTTTACTC
AGTTCGTTCTCGTCGACAATGGCGGAACTGGCGACGTGACTGTCGCCCCAAGCAACTTCGCTAACGGGAT
CGCTGAATGGATCAGCTCTAACTCGCGTTCACAGGCTTACAAAGTAACCTGTAGCGTTCGTCAGAGCTCT
GCGCAGAATCGCAAATACACCATCAAAGTCGAGGTGCCTAAAGGCGCCTGGCGTTCGTACTTAAATATGG
AACTAACCATTCCAATTTTCGCCACGAATTCCGACTGCGAGCTTATTGTTAAGGCAATGCAAGGTCTCCT
AAAAGATGGAAACCCGATTCCCTCAGCAATCGCAGCAAACTCCGGCATCTACGGCTCCACGCGTGTGCCT
TTGTATGGTTTTACTTCGATTTGTGGAAGAAGACCTGAGATGGAAGCTGCTGTTTCGACTATACCAAGAT
TCCTTCAATCTTCCTCTGGTTCGATGTTAGATGGTCGGTTTGATCCTCAATCCGCCGCTCATTTCTTCGG
TGTTTACGACGGCCATGGCGGTTCTCAGGTAGCGAACTATTGTAGAGAGAGGATGCATTTGGCTTTGGCG
GAGGAGATAGCTAAGGAGAAACCGATGCTCTGCGATGGTGATACGTGGCTGGAGAAGTGGAAGAAAGCTC
TTTTCAACTCGTTCCTGAGAGTTGACTCGGAGATTGAGTCAGTTGCGCCGGAGACGGTTGGGTCAACGTC
GGTGGTTGCCGTTGTTTTCCCGTCTCACATCTTCGTCGCTAACTGCGGTGACTCTAGAGCCGTTCTTTGC
CGCGGCAAAACTGCACTTCCATTATCCGTTGACCATAAACCGGATAGAGAAGATGAAGCTGCGAGGATTG
AAGCCGCAGGAGGGAAAGTGATTCAGTGGAATGGAGCTCGTGTTTTCGGTGTTCTCGCCATGTCGAGATC
CATTGGCGATAGATACTTGAAACCATCCATCATTCCTGATCCGGAAGTGACGGCTGTGAAGAGAGTAAAA
GAAGATGATTGTCTGATTTTGGCGAGTGACGGGGTTTGGGATGTAATGACGGATGAAGAAGCGTGTGAGA
TGGCAAGGAAGCGGATTCTCTTGTGGCACAAGAAAAACGCGGTGGCTGGGGATGCATCGTTGCTCGCGGA
TGAGCGGAGAAAGGAAGGGAAAGATCCTGCGGCGATGTCCGCGGCTGAGTATTTGTCAAAGCTGGCGATA
CAGAGAGGAAGCAAAGACAACATAAGTGTGGTGGTGGTTGATTTGAAGGCGGCCGCCACCGCGGTGGAGC
TCTAAGCAAATAGCTAAATTATATACGAATTAATATTATGATTAAGTGTTTACGTGAGTGCGATATTTTT
ATTACTATCTTATACAGTTGTATATACTCTATAAAATGAGTTGTCTATTAATTAACGCGATGAATGCTTT
CTGGGTTTACCTCTCCAACAACTCTAGTTTACTTCTCAATACATTCAATTGTATTTGATTTGTCAATACT
TCATCATTAATCAATTCTATAGTTTTGTTTTTCTCGTTTATTTCCAAATTTAATGCATCAATTTTATTAT
TCAATTTGTCGTTGATTTTGGTTAATGATTTTATGGTTTGATCTCTGGCATTGATTGTTTGTGTTAGTTT
TTCATTATTGATAATTAAATTATTTAAGTTAGTTATCAACTCGGTGTTTTCAAGTTTCAAGTTTTCAATT
TCTTTAGAGTTTATTAGATTTGTCAAAGTTTCTGAATTGCTTGATTGGTCCTGTAGAAGAGTATTTGTTG
TTGTGGATAATTGATTCAATTTTTGAGACAATTGCTGGAAGGCGTTGAAATATCTAGCATCAATCTCATG
GTTTTTTTCCCGAGAGTCTCGTAGATTCAATTGTTTTAATATATCTTGGGACCACTCTTGATTTGAACTC
ATGGAAATTAAACTGGGTGTTGTGTTGTGGTGTAATGATTGTACCCCCTTTGCTTATAATTGTGTGGTGA
CACCGATTATTTAAAGCTGCAGCATACGATATATATACATGTGTATATATGTATACCTATGAATGTCAGT
AAGTATGTATACGAACAGTATGATACTGAAGATGACAAGGTAATGCATCATTCTATACGTGTCATTCTGA
ACGAGGCGCGCTTTCCTTTTTTCTTTTTGCTTTTTCTTTTTTTTTCTCTTGAACTCCAGAAAAAAAATAT
AAAAGAGATGGAGGAACGGGAAAAAGTTAGTTGTGGTGATAGGTGGCAAGTGGTATTCCGTAAGAACAAC
AAGAAAAGCATTTCATATTATGGCTGAACTGAGCGAACAAGTGCAAAATTTAAGCATCAACGACAACAAC
GAGAATGGTTATGTTCCTCCTCACTTAAGAGGAAAACCAAGAAGTGCCAGAAATAACAGTAGCAACTACA
ATAACAACAACGGCGGCTACAACGGTGGCCGTGGCGGTGGCAGCTTCTTTAGCAACAACCGTCGTGGTGG
TTACGGCAACGGTGGTTTCTTCGGTGGAAACAACGGTGGCAGCGGCCGGCCATTTAAATGTTTAAACGGC
CACGCTGGCCCCCTATAGTGAGTCGTATTACAATTCACTGGCCGTCGTTTTACAACGTCGTGACTGGGAA
AACCCTGGCGTTACCCAACTTAATCGCCTTGCAGCACATCCCCCTTTCGCCAGCTGGCGTAATAGCGAAG
AGGCCCGCACCGATCGCCCTTCCCAACAGTTGCGCAGCCTGAATGGCGAATGG
[124 nt withheld, positions 3624-3747]
C
[91 nt withheld, positions 3749-3839]
A
[49 nt withheld, positions 3841-3889]
CCTTTGACGTTGGAGTCCACGTTCTTT
[37 nt withheld, positions 3917-3953]
ACCCTATCTCGGTCTATTCTTTTGATTTATAAGGGATTTTGCCGATTTCGGCCTATTGGTTAAAAAATGA
GCTGATTTAACAAAAATTTAACGCGAATTTTAACAAAATATTAACGCTTACAATTTCCTGATGCGGTATT
TTCTCCTTACGCATCTGTGCGGTATTTCACACCGCATAGGGTAATAACTGATATAATTAAATTGAAGCTC
TAATTTGTGAGTTTAGTATTAGGATCTCTACCCTTGGCGAAAAGTCCTCTGCCAACAATGATGATATCTG
ATCCACCACTTACAACTTCGTCGACGGTTCTGTACTGCTGACCCAATATGCGTATATATACCAATCTAAG
TCTGTGCTCCTTCCTTCGTTCTTCCTTCTGTTCGGAGATTACCGAATCAAAAAAATTTCAAGGAAACCGA
AATCAAAAAAAAGAATAAAAAAAAAATGATGAATTGAAAAGGTGGTATGGTGCACTCTCAGTACAATCTG
CTCTGATGCCGCATAGTTAAGCCAGCCCCGACACCCGCCAACACCCGCTGACGCGCCCTGACGGGCTTGT
CTGCTCCCGGCATCCGCTTACAGACAAGCTGTGACCGTCTCCGGGAGCTGCATGTGTCAGAGGTTTTCAC
CGTCATCACCGAAACGCGCGAGACGAAAGGGCCTCGTGATACGCCTATTTTTATAGGTTAATGTCATGAT
AATAATGGTTTCTTAGACGTCGGCGCGCCGAGGACGTCAGGTGGCACTTTTCGGGGAAATGTGCGCGGAA
CCCCTATTTGTTTATTTTTCTAAATACATTCAAATATGTATCCGCTCATGAGACAATAACCCTGATAAAT
GCTTCAATAATATTGAAAAAGGAAGAGTATGAGTATTCAACATTTCCGTGTCGCCCTTATTCCCTTTTTT
GCGGCATTTTGCCTTCCTGTTTTTGCTCACCCAGAAACGCTGGTGAAAGTAAAAGATGCTGAAGATCAGT
TGGGTGCACGAGTGGGTTACATCGAACTGGATCTCAACAGCGGTAAGATCCTTGAGAGTTTTCGCCCCGA
AGAACGTTTTCCAATGATGAGCACTTTTAAAGTTCTGCTATGTGGCGCGGTATTATCCCGTATTGACGCC
GGGCAAGAGCAACTCGGTCGCCGCATACACTATTCTCAGAATGACTTGGTTGAGTACTCACCAGTCACAG
AAAAGCATCTTACGGATGGCATGACAGTAAGAGAATTATGCAGTGCTGCCATAACCATGAGTGATAACAC
TGCGGCCAACTTACTTCTGACAACGATCGGAGGACCGAAGGAGCTAACCGCTTTTTTGCACAACATGGGG
GATCATGTAACTCGCCTTGATCGTTGGGAACCGGAGCTGAATGAAGCCATACCAAACGACGAGCGTGACA
CCACGATGCCTGTAGCAATGGCAACAACGTTGCGCAAACTATTAACTGGCGAACTACTTACTCTAGCTTC
CCGGCAACAATTAATAGACTGGATGGAGGCGGATAAAGTTGCAGGACCACTTCTGCGCTCGGCCCTTCCG
GCTGGCTGGTTTATTGCTGATAAATCTGGAGCCGGTGAGCGTGGGTCTCGCGGTATCATTGCAGCACTGG
GGCCAGATGGTAAGCCCTCCCGTATCGTAGTTATCTACACGACGGGGAGTCAGGCAACTATGGATGAACG
AAATAGACAGATCGCTGAGATAGGTGCCTCACTGATTAAGCATTGGTAACTGTCAGACCAAGTTTACTCA
TATATACTTTAGATTGATTTAAAACTTCATTTTTAATTTAAAAGGATCTAGGTGAAGATCCTTTTTGATA
ATCTCATGACCAAAATCCCTTAACGTGAGTTTTCGTTCCACTGAGCGTCAGACCCCGTAGAAAAGATCAA
AGGATCTTCTTGAGATCCTTTTTTTCTGCGCGTAATCTGCTGCTTGCAAACAAAAAAACCACCGCTACCA
GCGGTGGTTTGTTTGCCGGATCAAGAGCTACCAACTCTTTTTCCGAAGGTAACTGGCTTCAGCAGAGCGC
AGATACCAAATACTGTTCTTCTAGTGTAGCCGTAGTTAGGCCACCACTTCAAGAACTCTGTAGCACCGCC
TACATACCTCGCTCTGCTAATCCTGTTACCAGTGGCTGCTGCCAGTGGCGATAAGTCGTGTCTTACCGGG
TTGGACTCAAGACGATAGTTACCGGATAAGGCGCAGCGGTCGGGCTGAACGGGGGGTTCGTGCACACAGC
CCAGCTTGGAGCGAACGACCTACACCGAACTGAGATACCTACAGCGTGAGCTATGAGAAAGCGCCACGCT
TCCCGAAGGGAGAAAGGCGGACAGGTATCCGGTAAGCGGCAGGGTCGGAACAGGAGAGCGCACGAGGGAG
CTTCCAGGGGGAAACGCCTGGTATCTTTATAGTCCTGTCGGGTTTCGCCACCTCTGACTTGAGCGTCGAT
TTTTGTGATGCTCGTCAGGGGGGCGGAGCCTATGGAAAAACGCCAGCAACGCGGCCTTTTTACGGTTCCT
GGCCTTTTGCTGGCCTTTTGCTCACATGTTCTTTCCTGCGTTATCCCCTGATTCTGTGGATAACCGTATT
ACCGCCTTTGAGTGAGCTGATACCGCTCGCCGCAGCCGAACGACCGAGCGCAGCGAGTCAGTGAGCGAGG
AAGCGGAAGAGCGCCCAATACGCAAACCGCCTCTCCCCGCGCGTTGGCCGATTCATTAATGCAGCTGGCA
CGACAGGTTTCCCGACTGGAAAGCGGGCAGTGAGCGCAACGCAATTAATGTGAGTTAGCTCACTCATTAG
GCACCCCAGGCTTTACACTTTATGCTTCCGGCTCGTATGTTGTGTGGAATTGTGAGCGGATAACAATTTC
ACACAGGAAACAGCTATGACCATGATTACGCCAAGCTCGGAATTAACCCTCACTAAAGGGAACAAAAGCT
GGGCCGGCCATTTAAATGTTTAAACGGCCACGCTGGCCGCTGCACGGTCCTGTTCCCTAGCATGTACGTG
AGCGTATTTCCTTTTAAACCACGACGCTTTGTCTTCATTCAACGTTTCCCATTGTTTTTTTCTACTATTG
CTTTGCTGTGGGAAAAACTTATCGAAAGATGACGACTTTTTCTTAATTCTCGTTTTAAGAGCTTGGTGAG
CGCTAGGAGTCACTGCCAGGTATCGTTTGAACACGGCATTAGTCAGGGAAGTCATAACACAGTCCTTTCC
CGCAATTTTCTTTTTCTATTACTCTTGGCCTCCTCTAGTACACTCTATATTTTTTTATGCCTCGGTAATG
ATTTTCATTTTTTTTTTTCCACCTAGCGGATGACTCTTTTTTTTTCTTAGCGATTGGCATTATCACATAA
TGAATTATACATTATATAAAGTAATGTGATTTCTTCGAAGAATATACTAAAAAATGAGCAGGCAAGATAA
ACGAAGGCAAAGAGGCTCTATATGTATATAAAGCTGCGGATGCCTTCTGATTTAATCTAGTTCTAGTTTA
CTTCAGGTTTACTTAAAGTTGAGATAATTGAAGCAAAGAGAAGCATCGAGCAAAGGATGGCGTTTGTTAA
GAGGGTTACGCAGGAGACGAATATACAGCTGGCGCTGGATCTTGACGGTGGGTCTGTTTCTGTACGGGAG
AGCATACTGGGCAAGGAATATGCTAGTGGTGATGGGCAGACCATCCATGTGCACACTGGAGTTGGGTTTT
TGGACCACATGTTGACTGCGCTGGCGAAGCATGGCGGGTGGTCTCTGATCCTGGAGTGTATAGGGGACTT
GCACATCGATGACCACCACACTGTTGAGGACTGTGGGATTGCGCTGGGCCAAGCGTTCAAGGAGGCGCTT
GGCTCCGTGCGTGGTATCAAGAGGTTCGGGCATGGGTTTGCACCACTGGACGAGGCGCTGAGCCGCGCTG
TGGTTGACTTCTCCAATAGGCCTTTCGCCGTGGTGGAGCTGGGCCTGAAGCGAGAACGCATAGGCCAGCT
ATCCACAGAGATGATCCCGCACTTCTTGGAGAGTTTCGCCACTGAGGCGCGTATCACCATGCATGTGGAC
TGTCTGCGGGGCACCAACGACCACCACCGCTCCGAATCAGCTTTCAAGGCGCTCGCCATCGCCATCAGAG
AGGCAAGAACACCTACGGGTCGCGATGACGTTCCATCCACTAAGGGTGTCCTAGCATAGAACACAGCCCA
CAGCTACCACCATCAACAATATTTATATAGATAACGTACACATAGAAATCACACAAACAGAGTATTTATT
CTTAACTACATGAACTACCATCAGACCGTCTGGGCCACTATATAATGTGCTATTCATAAACGTGATCACT
CTACGTAGCAGGCGACCCCAGGTGAAAATTTTTCAGCGAGCTGCCAGATTGTCAGGTGAAAAACTGAAAA
AAACTTCTGGGCGATGAGCTTGTGGCGGG
